Addgene plasmid #158457: pLEX307-TMPRSS2-puro
Purpose: Constitutive lentiviral expression of human TMPRSS2.
Depositing lab: Alejandro Chavez & Sho Iketani. Depositing organization: Columbia University.
Backbone
  Vector backbone: pLEX307
  Vector type: Mammalian Expression, Lentiviral
  Selectable markers: Puromycin
Growth in bacteria
  Bacterial resistance: Ampicillin, 100 μg/mL
  Growth temperature: 30°C
  Growth strain: NEB Stable
  Copy number: High Copy
Gene/Insert
  Gene/Insert name: TMPRSS2
  Species: H. sapiens (human)
  Entrez Gene: TMPRSS2 (a.k.a. PRSS10)
  Cloning method: Gateway Cloning
  Sequencing primers: 5′ EF1a-F; 3′ WPRE-R
Terms and licenses: Academic/Nonprofit Terms; Industry Terms: Not Available to Industry
Depositor comments: The authors have noticed that recombination within the pLEX307 backbone can occur. All users are advised to sequence the vectors and restriction digest them and run them on a gel to ensure they show the expected full length insert and plasmid size. In cases where recombination has occurred, it is typically between the viral LTR elements in the vector, although recombination between the gateway cloning sites has also been observed.
How to cite: pLEX307-TMPRSS2-puro was a gift from Alejandro Chavez & Sho Iketani (Addgene plasmid # 158457 ; http://n2t.net/addgene:158457 ; RRID:Addgene_158457)
