[The description below was written by a language model from this plasmid's Addgene catalogue record and the feature table of its GenBank file.]
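Description:
pLEX307-TMPRSS2-puro is a 9.9 kb third-generation-style, self-inactivating HIV-1 lentiviral transfer plasmid for constitutive expression of human TMPRSS2 in mammalian cells. It is built on the pLEX307 Gateway destination backbone and is maintained in E. coli through a high-copy ColE1/pUC origin with ampicillin selection (beta-lactamase); an f1 origin is also present. The viral genome is transcribed in packaging cells from an RSV promoter fused to a truncated 5' LTR, and it carries the Psi packaging signal, the RRE for Rev-dependent nuclear export, a cPPT/CTS element and a U3-deleted 3' LTR followed by an SV40 polyadenylation signal.

Two expression units lie between the LTRs. An SV40 early promoter drives puromycin N-acetyltransferase, allowing selection of transduced cells. Downstream, after the cPPT/CTS, the human EF-1-alpha promoter with its first intron drives the TMPRSS2 insert. The insert itself is not annotated as a feature in the table, but it occupies the roughly 1.5 kb interval between the attB1 and attB2 sites left by Gateway recombination. A V5 epitope tag sequence sits just after attB2; the record does not say whether the TMPRSS2 reading frame continues into it or ends at its own stop codon. A WPRE follows to enhance transcript stability and expression.

The associated submission title concerns coronavirus host receptors and proteases, consistent with use in making stable TMPRSS2-expressing cell lines. The depositors caution that the backbone is prone to recombination, usually between the LTRs and occasionally between the Gateway sites, so plasmid integrity should be verified.
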