LOCUS       Exported 9895 bp ds-DNA circular SYN 12-MAY-2021
DEFINITION  Constitutive lentiviral expression of human TMPRSS2..
ACCESSION   .
VERSION     .
KEYWORDS    pLEX307-TMPRSS2-puro
SOURCE      synthetic DNA construct
  ORGANISM  synthetic DNA construct
REFERENCE   1 (bases 1 to 9895)
  AUTHORS   Chavez Lab
  TITLE     Coronavirus host receptors and proteases
  JOURNAL   Unpublished
REFERENCE   2 (bases 1 to 9895)
  AUTHORS   .
  TITLE     Direct Submission
  JOURNAL   Exported May 12, 2021 from SnapGene Server 1.1.58
            http://www.snapgene.com
FEATURES             Location/Qualifiers
     source          1..9895
                     /organism="synthetic DNA construct"
                     /mol_type="other DNA"
     promoter        96..1274
                     /label=EF-1-alpha promoter
                     /note="strong constitutive promoter for human elongation
                     factor EF-1-alpha"
     intron          327..1265
                     /label=EF-1-alpha intron A
                     /note="intron upstream of the start codon of human
                     EF-1-alpha"
     primer_bind     1222..1242
                     /label=EF1a-F
                     /note="Human elongation factor-1a promoter, forward primer"
     protein_bind    1294..1318
                     /gene="mutant version of attB"
                     /label=attB1
                     /bound_moiety="BP Clonase(TM)"
                     /note="recombination site for the Gateway(R) BP reaction"
     protein_bind    complement(2804..2828)
                     /gene="mutant version of attB"
                     /label=attB2
                     /bound_moiety="BP Clonase(TM)"
                     /note="recombination site for the Gateway(R) BP reaction"
     CDS             2836..2877
                     /codon_start=1
                     /product="epitope tag from simian virus 5"
                     /label=V5 tag
                     /translation="GKPIPNPLLGLDST"
     misc_feature    2928..3516
                     /label=WPRE
                     /note="woodchuck hepatitis virus posttranscriptional
                     regulatory element"
     primer_bind     complement(2981..3001)
                     /label=WPRE-R
                     /note="WPRE, reverse primer"
     CDS             complement(3399..3410)
                     /codon_start=1
                     /product="Factor Xa recognition and cleavage site"
                     /label=Factor Xa site
                     /translation="IEGR"
     LTR             3588..3821
                     /label=3' LTR (Delta-U3)
                     /note="self-inactivating 3' long terminal repeat (LTR) from
                     HIV-1"
     polyA_signal    3899..4020
                     /label=SV40 poly(A) signal
                     /note="SV40 polyadenylation signal"
     primer_bind     complement(3936..3955)
                     /label=SV40pA-R
                     /note="SV40 polyA, reverse primer"
     primer_bind     3990..4009
                     /label=EBV-rev
                     /note="SV40 polyA terminator, reverse primer"
     rep_origin      4060..4195
                     /label=SV40 ori
                     /note="SV40 origin of replication"
     primer_bind     complement(4215..4234)
                     /label=T7
                     /note="T7 promoter, forward primer"
     promoter        complement(4216..4234)
                     /label=T7 promoter
                     /note="promoter for bacteriophage T7 RNA polymerase"
     primer_bind     complement(4244..4261)
                     /label=M13 Forward
                     /note="In lacZ gene. Also called M13-F20 or M13 (-21)
                     Forward"
     primer_bind     complement(4244..4260)
                     /label=M13 fwd
                     /note="common sequencing primer, one of multiple similar
                     variants"
     primer_bind     complement(4253..4275)
                     /label=M13/pUC Forward
                     /note="In lacZ gene"
     rep_origin      4402..4857
                     /direction=RIGHT
                     /label=f1 ori
                     /note="f1 bacteriophage origin of replication; arrow
                     indicates direction of (+) strand synthesis"
     primer_bind     complement(4489..4508)
                     /label=F1ori-R
                     /note="F1 origin, reverse primer"
     primer_bind     4699..4720
                     /label=F1ori-F
                     /note="F1 origin, forward primer"
     promoter        4883..4987
                     /gene="bla"
                     /label=AmpR promoter
     CDS             4988..5848
                     /codon_start=1
                     /gene="bla"
                     /product="beta-lactamase"
                     /label=AmpR
                     /note="confers resistance to ampicillin, carbenicillin, and
                     related antibiotics"
                     /translation="MSIQHFRVALIPFFAAFCLPVFAHPETLVKVKDAEDQLGARVGYI
                     ELDLNSGKILESFRPEERFPMMSTFKVLLCGAVLSRIDAGQEQLGRRIHYSQNDLVEYS
                     PVTEKHLTDGMTVRELCSAAITMSDNTAANLLLTTIGGPKELTAFLHNMGDHVTRLDRW
                     EPELNEAIPNDERDTTMPVAMATTLRKLLTGELLTLASRQQLIDWMEADKVAGPLLRSA
                     LPAGWFIADKSGAGERGSRGIIAALGPDGKPSRIVVIYTTGSQATMDERNRQIAEIGAS
                     LIKHW"
     primer_bind     complement(5206..5225)
                     /label=Amp-R
                     /note="Ampicillin resistance gene, reverse primer"
     rep_origin      6019..6607
                     /direction=RIGHT
                     /label=ori
                     /note="high-copy-number ColE1/pMB1/pBR322/pUC origin of
                     replication"
     primer_bind     6508..6527
                     /label=pBR322ori-F
                     /note="pBR322 origin, forward primer"
     primer_bind     6761..6778
                     /label=L4440
                     /note="L4440 vector, forward primer"
     protein_bind    6895..6916
                     /label=CAP binding site
                     /bound_moiety="E. coli catabolite activator protein"
                     /note="CAP binding activates transcription in the presence
                     of cAMP."
     promoter        6931..6961
                     /label=lac promoter
                     /note="promoter for the E. coli lac operon"
     protein_bind    6969..6985
                     /label=lac operator
                     /bound_moiety="lac repressor encoded by lacI"
                     /note="The lac repressor binds to the lac operator to
                     inhibit transcription in E. coli. This inhibition can be
                     relieved by adding lactose or
                     isopropyl-beta-D-thiogalactopyranoside (IPTG)."
     primer_bind     6974..6996
                     /label=M13/pUC Reverse
                     /note="In lacZ gene"
     primer_bind     6993..7009
                     /label=M13 rev
                     /note="common sequencing primer, one of multiple similar
                     variants"
     primer_bind     6993..7009
                     /label=M13 Reverse
                     /note="In lacZ gene. Also called M13-rev"
     primer_bind     7028..7048
                     /label=T3
                     /note="T3 promoter, forward primer"
     promoter        7030..7048
                     /label=T3 promoter
                     /note="promoter for bacteriophage T3 RNA polymerase"
     promoter        7076..7302
                     /label=RSV promoter
                     /note="Rous sarcoma virus enhancer/promoter"
     LTR             7303..7483
                     /label=5' LTR (truncated)
                     /note="truncated 5' long terminal repeat (LTR) from HIV-1"
     misc_feature    7530..7655
                     /label=HIV-1 Psi
                     /note="packaging signal of human immunodeficiency virus
                     type 1"
     misc_feature    8148..8381
                     /label=RRE
                     /note="The Rev response element (RRE) of HIV-1 allows for
                     Rev-dependent mRNA export from the nucleus to the
                     cytoplasm."
     CDS             8566..8610
                     /codon_start=1
                     /product="antigenic peptide corresponding to amino acids
                     655 to 669 of the HIV envelope protein gp41 (Lutje Hulsik
                     et al., 2013)"
                     /label=gp41 peptide
                     /note="recognized by the 2H10 single-chain llama nanobody"
                     /translation="KNEQELLELDKWASL"
     promoter        8841..9051
                     /label=SV40 promoter
                     /note="SV40 early promoter"
     promoter        8863..9059
                     /label=SV40 promoter
                     /note="SV40 early promoter"
     rep_origin      8910..9045
                     /label=SV40 ori
                     /note="SV40 origin of replication"
     CDS             9091..9693
                     /codon_start=1
                     /gene="pac from Streptomyces alboniger"
                     /product="puromycin N-acetyltransferase"
                     /label=PuroR
                     /note="confers resistance to puromycin"
                     /translation="MTEYKPTVRLATRDDVPRAVRTLAAAFADYPATRHTVDPDRHIER
                     VTELQELFLTRVGLDIGKVWVADDGAAVAVWTTPESVEAGAVFAEIGPRMAELSGSRLA
                     AQQQMEGLLAPHRPKEPAWFLATVGVSPDHQGKGLGSAVVLPGVEAAERAGVPAFLETS
                     APRNLPFYERLGFTVTADVEVPEGPRTWCMTRKPGAS"
     primer_bind     complement(9091..9110)
                     /label=Puro-R
                     /note="Puromycin resistance gene, reverse primer. Also
                     called puro-variant-R"
     primer_bind     9587..9607
                     /label=Puro-F
                     /note="Puromycin resistance gene, forward primer"
     misc_feature    9736..9853
                     /label=cPPT/CTS
                     /note="central polypurine tract and central termination
                     sequence of HIV-1"
ORIGIN
        1 ctcgaggcct gcaggtgcaa agatggataa agttttaaac agagaggaat ctttgcagct
       61 aatggacctt ctaggtcttg aaaggagtgg gaattggctc cggtgcccgt cagtgggcag
      121 agcgcacatc gcccacagtc cccgagaagt tggggggagg ggtcggcaat tgaaccggtg
      181 cctagagaag gtggcgcggg gtaaactggg aaagtgatgt cgtgtactgg ctccgccttt
      241 ttcccgaggg tgggggagaa ccgtatataa gtgcagtagt cgccgtgaac gttctttttc
      301 gcaacgggtt tgccgccaga acacaggtaa gtgccgtgtg tggttcccgc gggcctggcc
      361 tctttacggg ttatggccct tgcgtgcctt gaattacttc cacctggctg cagtacgtga
      421 ttcttgatcc cgagcttcgg gttggaagtg ggtgggagag ttcgaggcct tgcgcttaag
      481 gagccccttc gcctcgtgct tgagttgagg cctggcctgg gcgctggggc cgccgcgtgc
      541 gaatctggtg gcaccttcgc gcctgtctcg ctgctttcga taagtctcta gccatttaaa
      601 atttttgatg acctgctgcg acgctttttt tctggcaaga tagtcttgta aatgcgggcc
      661 aagatctgca cactggtatt tcggtttttg gggccgcggg cggcgacggg gcccgtgcgt
      721 cccagcgcac atgttcggcg aggcggggcc tgcgagcgcg gccaccgaga atcggacggg
      781 ggtagtctca agctggccgg cctgctctgg tgcctggcct cgcgccgccg tgtatcgccc
      841 cgccctgggc ggcaaggctg gcccggtcgg caccagttgc gtgagcggaa agatggccgc
      901 ttcccggccc tgctgcaggg agctcaaaat ggaggacgcg gcgctcggga gagcgggcgg
      961 gtgagtcacc cacacaaagg aaaagggcct ttccgtcctc agccgtcgct tcatgtgact
     1021 ccacggagta ccgggcgccg tccaggcacc tcgattagtt ctcgagcttt tggagtacgt
     1081 cgtctttagg ttggggggag gggttttatg cgatggagtt tccccacact gagtgggtgg
     1141 agactgaagt taggccagct tggcacttga tgtaattctc cttggaattt gccctttttg
     1201 agtttggatc ttggttcatt ctcaagcctc agacagtggt tcaaagtttt tttcttccat
     1261 ttcaggtgtc gtgaggctag catcgattga tcaacaagtt tgtacaaaaa agcaggctac
     1321 aaaatggctt tgaactcagg gtcaccacca gctattggac cttactatga aaaccatgga
     1381 taccaaccgg aaaaccccta tcccgcacag cccactgtgg tccccactgt ctacgaggtg
     1441 catccggctc agtactaccc gtcccccgtg ccccagtacg ccccgagggt cctgacgcag
     1501 gcttccaacc ccgtcgtctg cacgcagccc aaatccccat ccgggacagt gtgcacctca
     1561 aagactaaga aagcactgtg catcaccttg accctgggga ccttcctcgt gggagctgcg
     1621 ctggccgctg gcctactctg gaagttcatg ggcagcaagt gctccaactc tgggatagag
     1681 tgcgactcct caggtacctg catcaacccc tctaactggt gtgatggcgt gtcacactgc
     1741 cccggcgggg aggacgagaa tcggtgtgtt cgcctctacg gaccaaactt catccttcag
     1801 gtgtactcat ctcagaggaa gtcctggcac cctgtgtgcc aagacgactg gaacgagaac
     1861 tacgggcggg cggcctgcag ggacatgggc tataagaata atttttactc tagccaagga
     1921 atagtggatg acagcggatc caccagcttt atgaaactga acacaagtgc cggcaatgtc
     1981 gatatctata aaaaactgta ccacagtgat gcctgttctt caaaagcagt ggtttcttta
     2041 cgctgtatag cctgcggggt caacttgaac tcaagccgcc agagcaggat cgtgggcggc
     2101 gagagcgcgc tcccgggggc ctggccctgg caggtcagcc tgcacgtcca gaacgtccac
     2161 gtgtgcggag gctccatcat cacccccgag tggatcgtga cagccgccca ctgcgtggaa
     2221 aaacctctta acaatccatg gcattggacg gcatttgcgg ggattttgag acaatctttc
     2281 atgttctatg gagccggata ccaagtagaa aaagtgattt ctcatccaaa ttatgactcc
     2341 aagaccaaga acaatgacat tgcgctgatg aagctgcaga agcctctgac tttcaacgac
     2401 ctagtgaaac cagtgtgtct gcccaaccca ggcatgatgc tgcagccaga acagctctgc
     2461 tggatttccg ggtggggggc caccgaggag aaagggaaga cctcagaagt gctgaacgct
     2521 gccaaggtgc ttctcattga gacacagaga tgcaacagca gatatgtcta tgacaacctg
     2581 atcacaccag ccatgatctg tgccggcttc ctgcagggga acgtcgattc ttgccagggt
     2641 gacagtggag ggcctctggt cacttcgaag aacaatatct ggtggctgat aggggataca
     2701 agctggggtt ctggctgtgc caaagcttac agaccaggag tgtacgggaa tgtgatggta
     2761 ttcacggact ggatttatcg acaaatgagg gcagacggct aaaacccagc tttcttgtac
     2821 aaagtggttg atatcggtaa gcctatccct aaccctctcc tcggtctcga ttctacgtag
     2881 taatgaacta gtaccggtta agtcgacaat caacgcgtta agtcgacaat caacctctgg
     2941 attacaaaat ttgtgaaaga ttgactggta ttcttaacta tgttgctcct tttacgctat
     3001 gtggatacgc tgctttaatg cctttgtatc atgctattgc ttcccgtatg gctttcattt
     3061 tctcctcctt gtataaatcc tggttgctgt ctctttatga ggagttgtgg cccgttgtca
     3121 ggcaacgtgg cgtggtgtgc actgtgtttg ctgacgcaac ccccactggt tggggcattg
     3181 ccaccacctg tcagctcctt tccgggactt tcgctttccc cctccctatt gccacggcgg
     3241 aactcatcgc cgcctgcctt gcccgctgct ggacaggggc tcggctgttg ggcactgaca
     3301 attccgtggt gttgtcgggg aaatcatcgt cctttccttg gctgctcgcc tgtgttgcca
     3361 cctggattct gcgcgggacg tccttctgct acgtcccttc ggccctcaat ccagcggacc
     3421 ttccttcccg cggcctgctg ccggctctgc ggcctcttcc gcgtcttcgc cttcgccctc
     3481 agacgagtcg gatctccctt tgggccgcct ccccgcgtcg actttaagac caatgactta
     3541 caaggcagct gtagatctta gccacttttt aaaagaaaag gggggactgg aagggctaat
     3601 tcactcccaa cgaagacaag atctgctttt tgcttgtact gggtctctct ggttagacca
     3661 gatctgagcc tgggagctct ctggctaact agggaaccca ctgcttaagc ctcaataaag
     3721 cttgccttga gtgcttcaag tagtgtgtgc ccgtctgttg tgtgactctg gtaactagag
     3781 atccctcaga cccttttagt cagtgtggaa aatctctagc agtacgtata gtagttcatg
     3841 tcatcttatt attcagtatt tataacttgc aaagaaatga atatcagaga gtgagaggaa
     3901 cttgtttatt gcagcttata atggttacaa ataaagcaat agcatcacaa atttcacaaa
     3961 taaagcattt ttttcactgc attctagttg tggtttgtcc aaactcatca atgtatctta
     4021 tcatgtctgg ctctagctat cccgccccta actccgccca tcccgcccct aactccgccc
     4081 agttccgccc attctccgcc ccatggctga ctaatttttt ttatttatgc agaggccgag
     4141 gccgcctcgg cctctgagct attccagaag tagtgaggag gcttttttgg aggcctaggg
     4201 acgtacccaa ttcgccctat agtgagtcgt attacgcgcg ctcactggcc gtcgttttac
     4261 aacgtcgtga ctgggaaaac cctggcgtta cccaacttaa tcgccttgca gcacatcccc
     4321 ctttcgccag ctggcgtaat agcgaagagg cccgcaccga tcgcccttcc caacagttgc
     4381 gcagcctgaa tggcgaatgg gnnnnnnnnn nnnnnnnnnn nnnnnnnnnn nnnnnnnnnn
     4441 nnnnnnnnnn nnnnnnnnnn nnnnnnnnnn nnnnnnnnnn nnnnnnnnnn nnnnnnnnnn
     4501 nnnnnnnnnn nnnnnnnnnn nnnnncnnnn nnnnnnnnnn nnnnnnnnnn nnnnnnnnnn
     4561 nnnnnnnnnn nnnnnnnnnn nnnnnnnnnn nnnnnnnnnn nnnnnnnnnn nnnnnnnann
     4621 nnnnnnnnnn nnnnnnnnnn nnnnnnnnnn nnnnnnnnnn nnnnnnncct ttgacgttgg
     4681 agtccacgtt ctttaatagt ggactcttgt tccaaactgg aacaacactc aaccctatct
     4741 cggtctattc ttttgattta taagggattt tgccgatttc ggcctattgg ttaaaaaatg
     4801 agctgattta acaaaaattt aacgcgaatt ttaacaaaat attaacgctt acaatttagg
     4861 tggcactttt cggggaaatg tgcgcggaac ccctatttgt ttatttttct aaatacattc
     4921 aaatatgtat ccgctcatga gacaataacc ctgataaatg cttcaataat attgaaaaag
     4981 gaagagtatg agtattcaac atttccgtgt cgcccttatt cccttttttg cggcattttg
     5041 ccttcctgtt tttgctcacc cagaaacgct ggtgaaagta aaagatgctg aagatcagtt
     5101 gggtgcacga gtgggttaca tcgaactgga tctcaacagc ggtaagatcc ttgagagttt
     5161 tcgccccgaa gaacgttttc caatgatgag cacttttaaa gttctgctat gtggcgcggt
     5221 attatcccgt attgacgccg ggcaagagca actcggtcgc cgcatacact attctcagaa
     5281 tgacttggtt gagtactcac cagtcacaga aaagcatctt acggatggca tgacagtaag
     5341 agaattatgc agtgctgcca taaccatgag tgataacact gcggccaact tacttctgac
     5401 aacgatcgga ggaccgaagg agctaaccgc ttttttgcac aacatggggg atcatgtaac
     5461 tcgccttgat cgttgggaac cggagctgaa tgaagccata ccaaacgacg agcgtgacac
     5521 cacgatgcct gtagcaatgg caacaacgtt gcgcaaacta ttaactggcg aactacttac
     5581 tctagcttcc cggcaacaat taatagactg gatggaggcg gataaagttg caggaccact
     5641 tctgcgctcg gcccttccgg ctggctggtt tattgctgat aaatctggag ccggtgagcg
     5701 tgggtctcgc ggtatcattg cagcactggg gccagatggt aagccctccc gtatcgtagt
     5761 tatctacacg acggggagtc aggcaactat ggatgaacga aatagacaga tcgctgagat
     5821 aggtgcctca ctgattaagc attggtaact gtcagaccaa gtttactcat atatacttta
     5881 gattgattta aaacttcatt tttaatttaa aaggatctag gtgaagatcc tttttgataa
     5941 tctcatgacc aaaatccctt aacgtgagtt ttcgttccac tgagcgtcag accccgtaga
     6001 aaagatcaaa ggatcttctt gagatccttt ttttctgcgc gtaatctgct gcttgcaaac
     6061 aaaaaaacca ccgctaccag cggtggtttg tttgccggat caagagctac caactctttt
     6121 tccgaaggta actggcttca gcagagcgca gataccaaat actgttcttc tagtgtagcc
     6181 gtagttaggc caccacttca agaactctgt agcaccgcct acatacctcg ctctgctaat
     6241 cctgttacca gtggctgctg ccagtggcga taagtcgtgt cttaccgggt tggactcaag
     6301 acgatagtta ccggataagg cgcagcggtc gggctgaacg gggggttcgt gcacacagcc
     6361 cagcttggag cgaacgacct acaccgaact gagataccta cagcgtgagc tatgagaaag
     6421 cgccacgctt cccgaaggga gaaaggcgga caggtatccg gtaagcggca gggtcggaac
     6481 aggagagcgc acgagggagc ttccaggggg aaacgcctgg tatctttata gtcctgtcgg
     6541 gtttcgccac ctctgacttg agcgtcgatt tttgtgatgc tcgtcagggg ggcggagcct
     6601 atggaaaaac gccagcaacg cggccttttt acggttcctg gccttttgct ggccttttgc
     6661 tcacatgttc tttcctgcgt tatcccctga ttctgtggat aaccgtatta ccgcctttga
     6721 gtgagctgat accgctcgcc gcagccgaac gaccgagcgc agcgagtcag tgagcgagga
     6781 agcggaagag cgcccaatac gcaaaccgcc tctccccgcg cgttggccga ttcattaatg
     6841 cagctggcac gacaggtttc ccgactggaa agcgggcagt gagcgcaacg caattaatgt
     6901 gagttagctc actcattagg caccccaggc tttacacttt atgcttccgg ctcgtatgtt
     6961 gtgtggaatt gtgagcggat aacaatttca cacaggaaac agctatgacc atgattacgc
     7021 caagcgcgca attaaccctc actaaaggga acaaaagctg gagctgcaag cttaatgtag
     7081 tcttatgcaa tactcttgta gtcttgcaac atggtaacga tgagttagca acatgcctta
     7141 caaggagaga aaaagcaccg tgcatgccga ttggtggaag taaggtggta cgatcgtgcc
     7201 ttattaggaa ggcaacagac gggtctgaca tggattggac gaaccactga attgccgcat
     7261 tgcagagata ttgtatttaa gtgcctagct cgatacataa acgggtctct ctggttagac
     7321 cagatctgag cctgggagct ctctggctaa ctagggaacc cactgcttaa gcctcaataa
     7381 agcttgcctt gagtgcttca agtagtgtgt gcccgtctgt tgtgtgactc tggtaactag
     7441 agatccctca gaccctttta gtcagtgtgg aaaatctcta gcagtggcgc ccgaacaggg
     7501 acttgaaagc gaaagggaaa ccagaggagc tctctcgacg caggactcgg cttgctgaag
     7561 cgcgcacggc aagaggcgag gggcggcgac tggtgagtac gccaaaaatt ttgactagcg
     7621 gaggctagaa ggagagagat gggtgcgaga gcgtcagtat taagcggggg agaattagat
     7681 cgcgatggga aaaaattcgg ttaaggccag ggggaaagaa aaaatataaa ttaaaacata
     7741 tagtatgggc aagcagggag ctagaacgat tcgcagttaa tcctggcctg ttagaaacat
     7801 cagaaggctg tagacaaata ctgggacagc tacaaccatc ccttcagaca ggatcagaag
     7861 aacttagatc attatataat acagtagcaa ccctctattg tgtgcatcaa aggatagaga
     7921 taaaagacac caaggaagct ttagacaaga tagaggaaga gcaaaacaaa agtaagacca
     7981 ccgcacagca agcggccgct gatcttcaga cctggaggag gagatatgag ggacaattgg
     8041 agaagtgaat tatataaata taaagtagta aaaattgaac cattaggagt agcacccacc
     8101 aaggcaaaga gaagagtggt gcagagagaa aaaagagcag tgggaatagg agctttgttc
     8161 cttgggttct tgggagcagc aggaagcact atgggcgcag cgtcaatgac gctgacggta
     8221 caggccagac aattattgtc tggtatagtg cagcagcaga acaatttgct gagggctatt
     8281 gaggcgcaac agcatctgtt gcaactcaca gtctggggca tcaagcagct ccaggcaaga
     8341 atcctggctg tggaaagata cctaaaggat caacagctcc tggggatttg gggttgctct
     8401 ggaaaactca tttgcaccac tgctgtgcct tggaatgcta gttggagtaa taaatctctg
     8461 gaacagattt ggaatcacac gacctggatg gagtgggaca gagaaattaa caattacaca
     8521 agcttaatac actccttaat tgaagaatcg caaaaccagc aagaaaagaa tgaacaagaa
     8581 ttattggaat tagataaatg ggcaagtttg tggaattggt ttaacataac aaattggctg
     8641 tggtatataa aattattcat aatgatagta ggaggcttgg taggtttaag aatagttttt
     8701 gctgtacttt ctatagtgaa tagagttagg cagggatatt caccattatc gtttcagacc
     8761 cacctcccaa ccccgagggg acccatgcat tgcatctcaa ttagtcagca accaggtgtg
     8821 gaaagtcccc aggctcccca gcaggcagaa gtatgcaaag catgcgtctc aattagtcag
     8881 caaccatagt cccgccccta actccgccca tcccgcccct aactccgccc agttccgccc
     8941 attctccgcc ccatggctga ctaatttttt ttatttatgc agaggccgag gccgcctcgg
     9001 cctctgagct attccagaag tagtgaggag gcttttttgg aggcctaggc ttttgcaaaa
     9061 agctttctag aggtaccacc ggagcttacc atgaccgagt acaagcccac ggtgcgcctc
     9121 gccacccgcg acgacgtccc cagggccgta cgcaccctcg ccgccgcgtt cgccgactac
     9181 cccgccacgc gccacaccgt cgatccggac cgccacatcg agcgggtcac cgagctgcaa
     9241 gaactcttcc tcacgcgcgt cgggctcgac atcggcaagg tgtgggtcgc ggacgacggc
     9301 gccgccgtgg cggtctggac cacgccggag agcgtcgaag cgggggcggt gttcgccgag
     9361 atcggcccgc gcatggccga gttgagcggt tcccggctgg ccgcgcagca acagatggaa
     9421 ggcctcctgg cgccgcaccg gcccaaggag cccgcgtggt tcctggccac cgtcggcgtc
     9481 tcgcccgacc accagggcaa gggtctgggc agcgccgtcg tgctccccgg agtggaggcg
     9541 gccgagcgcg ccggggtgcc cgccttcctg gagacctccg cgccccgcaa cctccccttc
     9601 tacgagcggc tcggcttcac cgtcaccgcc gacgtcgagg tgcccgaagg accgcgcacc
     9661 tggtgcatga cccgcaagcc cggtgccagt taacgaattc tagatcttga gacaaatggc
     9721 agtattcatc cacaatttta aaagaaaagg ggggattggg gggtacagtg caggggaaag
     9781 aatagtagac ataatagcaa cagacataca aactaaagaa ttacaaaaac aaattacaaa
     9841 aattcaaaat tttcgggttt attacaggga cagcagagat ccactttggc gccgg
//
